>Addgene plasmid #80020 | pcDNA3.1 (+) NGFR-delta wt | addgene partial sequence | sequence record 152385 | CMV-F 5'-CGCAAATGGGCGGTAGGCGTG-3'
AGCAGAGCTCTCTGGCTAACTAGAGAACCCACTGCTTACTGGCTTATCGAAATTAATACGACTCACTATA
GGGAGACCCAAGCTGGCTAGCGGGCGATGGGGGCAGGTGCCACCGGCCGCGCCATGGACGGGCCGCGCCT
GCTGCTGTTGCTGCTTCTGGGGGTGTCCCTTGGAGGTGCCAAGGAGGCATGCCCCACAGGCCTGTACACA
CACAGCGGTGAGTGCTGCAAAGCCTGCAACCTGGGCGAGGGTGTGGCCCAGCCTTGTGGAGCCAACCAGA
CCGTGTGTGAGCCCTGCCTGGACAGCGTGACGTTCTCCGACGTGGTGAGCGCGACCGAGCCGTGCAAGCC
GTGCACCGAGTGCGTGGGGCTCCAGAGCATGTCGGCGCCGTGCGTGGAGGCCGACGACGCCGTGTGCCGC
TGCGCCTACGGCTACTACCAGGATGAGACGACTGGGCGCTGCGAGGCGTGCCGCGTGTGCGAGGCGGGCT
CGGGCCTCGTGTTCTCCTGCCAGGACAAGCAGAACACCGTGTGCGAGGAGTGCCCCGACGGCACGTATTC
CGACGAGGCCAACCACGTGGACCCGTGCCTGCCCTGCACCGTGTGCGAGGACACCGAGCGCCAGCTCCGC
GAGTGCACACGCTGGGCCGACGCCGAGTGCGAGGAGATCCCTGGCCGTTGGATTACACGGTCCACACCCC
CAGAGGGCTCGGACAGCACAGCCCCCAGCACCCAGGAGCCTGAGGCACCTCCAGAACAAGACCTCATAGC
CAGCACGGTGGCAGGTGTGGTGACCACAGTGATGGGCAGCTCCCAGCCCGTGGTGACCCGAGGCACCACC
GACAACCTCATCCCTGTCTATTGCTCCATCCTGGCTGCTGTGGTTGTGGGCCTTGTGGCCTACATAGCCT
TCAAGCTTGGATTCTTCAAACGCTAAGGATCCACTAGTCCAGTGTGGTGGAATTCTGCAGATATCCAGCA
CAGTGGCGGCCGCTCGAGTCTAGAGGCCCGTTTAAACCCGCTGATCAGCCTCGACTGTGCCTTCTAGTTG
CA
