>Addgene plasmid #80020 | pcDNA3.1 (+) NGFR-delta wt | addgene partial sequence | sequence record 152386 | BGH-rev 5'-TAGAAGGCACAGTCGAGG-3'
CCTCTAGACTCGAGCGGCCGCCACTGTGCTGGATATCTGCAGAATTCCACCACACTGGACTAGTGGATCC
TTAGCGTTTGAAGAATCCAAGCTTGAAGGCTATGTAGGCCACAAGGCCCACAACCACAGCAGCCAGGATG
GAGCAATAGACAGGGATGAGGTTGTCGGTGGTGCCTCGGGTCACCACGGGCTGGGAGCTGCCCATCACTG
TGGTCACCACACCTGCCACCGTGCTGGCTATGAGGTCTTGTTCTGGAGGTGCCTCAGGCTCCTGGGTGCT
GGGGGCTGTGCTGTCCGAGCCCTCTGGGGGTGTGGACCGTGTAATCCAACGGCCAGGGATCTCCTCGCAC
TCGGCGTCGGCCCAGCGTGTGCACTCGCGGAGCTGGCGCTCGGTGTCCTCGCACACGGTGCAGGGCAGGC
ACGGGTCCACGTGGTTGGCCTCGTCGGAATACGTGCCGTCGGGGCACTCCTCGCACACGGTGTTCTGCTT
GTCCTGGCAGGAGAACACGAGGCCCGAGCCCGCCTCGCACACGCGGCACGCCTCGCAGCGCCCAGTCGTC
TCATCCTGGTAGTAGCCGTAGGCGCAGCGGCACACGGCGTCGTCGGCCTCCACGCACGGCGCCGACATGC
TCTGGAGCCCCACGCACTCGGTGCACGGCTTGCACGGCTCGGTCGCGCTCACCACGTCGGAGAACGTCAC
GCTGTCCAGGCAGGGCTCACACACGGTCTGGTTGGCTCCACAAGGCTGGGCCACACCCTCGCCCAGGTTG
CAGGCTTTGCAGCACTCACCGCTGTGTGTGTACAGGCCTGTGGGGCATGCCTCCTTGGCACCTCCAAGGG
ACACCCCCAGAAGCAGCAACAGCAGCAGGCGCGGCCCGTCCATGGCGCGGCCGGTGGCACCTGCCCCCAT
CGCCCGCTAGCCAGCTTGGGTCTCCCTATAGTGAGTCGTATTAATTTCGATAAGCCAGTAAGCAGTGGGT
TCTCTAGTTAGCCAGAGAGCTCTGCTTATATAGACCT
