[The description below was written by a language model from this plasmid's Addgene catalogue record.]
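Description:
pcDNA3.1 (+) NGFR-delta wt is a mammalian expression plasmid built on the pcDNA3.1(+)hygro backbone. It is maintained in E. coli as a high-copy plasmid under ampicillin selection, and it carries a hygromycin resistance marker that allows selection of transfected mammalian cells, including the derivation of stable lines. No feature table accompanies the record, so the backbone elements cannot be confirmed individually. The use of CMV-forward and BGH-reverse sequencing primers is consistent with the standard pcDNA3.1 arrangement, in which the insert sits between the CMV promoter and a bovine growth hormone polyadenylation signal.

The insert is human NGFR (nerve growth factor receptor, also known as p75NTR, CD271 or TNFRSF16), expressed from the strong constitutive CMV promoter. The receptor's cytoplasmic tail has been removed and replaced with a short seven-residue peptide motif, KLGFFKR, fused at the C terminus. The resulting protein should therefore present this motif at the point where the cytoplasmic domain would normally begin, in place of the native signalling region. The "wt" in the name suggests that this is the unmutated version of the motif, presumably intended for comparison with variant constructs, although the record does not say so explicitly.

The stated purpose is simply mammalian expression of this tail-less NGFR–KLGFFKR chimera. The record does not describe the biological question being addressed or the cloning method. Truncated NGFR is commonly used as a signalling-deficient cell-surface carrier or marker, which would make it a plausible scaffold for displaying a short cytoplasmic peptide.
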