Addgene plasmid #80020: pcDNA3.1 (+) NGFR-delta wt
Purpose: Mammalian expression of NGFR-minus cytoplasmic tail + KLGFFKR
Depositing lab: Chinten James Lim. Depositing organization: University of British Columbia.
Backbone
  Vector backbone: pcDNA3.1(+)hygro
  Vector type: Mammalian Expression
  Selectable markers: Hygromycin
Growth in bacteria
  Bacterial resistance: Ampicillin, 100 μg/mL
  Growth temperature: 37°C
  Growth strain: DH5alpha
  Copy number: High Copy
Gene/Insert
  Gene/Insert name: NGFR (alt name: nerve growth factor receptor)
  Species: H. sapiens (human)
  Mutation: minus cytoplasmic tail + KLGFFKR
  Entrez Gene: NGFR (a.k.a. CD271, Gp80-LNGFR, TNFRSF16, p75(NTR), p75NTR)
  Promoter: CMV
  Tag / fusion protein: KLGFFKR (C terminal on insert)
  Cloning method: Unknown
  Sequencing primers: 5′ CMV-F; 3′ BGH-Rev
Terms and licenses: Academic/Nonprofit Terms; Industry Terms: Not Available to Industry
How to cite: pcDNA3.1 (+) NGFR-delta wt was a gift from Chinten James Lim (Addgene plasmid # 80020 ; http://n2t.net/addgene:80020 ; RRID:Addgene_80020)
